>Addgene plasmid #221080 | pCMV-SEMPER-mARG_ACC-gvpA_ACC-gvpNJKFGW-EmGFP_IRES-mCherry | addgene full sequence | sequence record 438466 | Addgene NGS Result
TTGAGATCCTTTTTTTCTGCGCGTAATCTGCTGCTTGCAAACAAAAAAACCACCGCTACCAGCGGTGGTT
TGTTTGCCGGATCAAGAGCTACCAACTCTTTTTCCGAAGGTAACTGGCTTCAGCAGAGCGCAGATACCAA
ATACTGTTCTTCTAGTGTAGCCGTAGTTAGGCCACCACTTCAAGAACTCTGTAGCACCGCCTACATACCT
CGCTCTGCTAATCCTGTTACCAGTGGCTGCTGCCAGTGGCGATAAGTCGTGTCTTACCGGGTTGGACTCA
AGACGATAGTTACCGGATAAGGCGCAGCGGTCGGGCTGAACGGGGGGTTCGTGCACACAGCCCAGCTTGG
AGCGAACGACCTACACCGAACTGAGATACCTACAGCGTGAGCTATGAGAAAGCGCCACGCTTCCCGAAGG
GAGAAAGGCGGACAGGTATCCGGTAAGCGGCAGGGTCGGAACAGGAGAGCGCACGAGGGAGCTTCCAGGG
GGAAACGCCTGGTATCTTTATAGTCCTGTCGGGTTTCGCCACCTCTGACTTGAGCGTCGATTTTTGTGAT
GCTCGTCAGGGGGGCGGAGCCTATGGAAAAACGCCAGCAACGCGGCCTTTTTACGGTTCCTGGCCTTTTG
CTGGCCTTTTGCTCACATGTTCTTTCCTGCGTTATTCTTTCCTGCGTTATCCCCTGATTCTGTGGATAAC
CGTATTACCGCCTTTGAGTGAGCTGATACCGCTCGCCGCAGCCGAACGACCGAGCGCAGCGAGTCAGTGA
GCGAGGAAGCGGAAGAGCGCCCAATACGCAAACCGCCTCTCCCCGCGCGTTGGCCGATTCATTAATGCAG
AGCTTGCAATTCGCGCTTTTTCAATATTATTGAAGCATTTATCAGGGTTATTGTCTCATGAGCGGATACA
TATTTGAATGTATTTAGAAAAATAAACAAATAGGGGTTCCGCGCACATTTCCCCGAAAAGTGCCACCTGA
CGTCTAAGAAACCATTATTATCATGACATTAACCTATAAAAATAGGCGTATCACGAGGCCCTTTCACTCA
TTAGGCACCCCAGGCTTTACACTTTATGCTTCCGGCTCGTATAATGTGTGGAATTGTGAGCGGATAACAA
TTTCACACAGGAAACAGCATCGTGCAGGTCGTTACATAACTTACGGTAAATGGCCCGCCTGGCTGACCGC
CCAACGACCCCCGCCCATTGACGTCAATAATGACGTATGTTCCCATAGTAACGCCAATAGGGACTTTCCA
TTGACGTCAATGGGTGGAGTATTTACGGTAAACTGCCCACTTGGCAGTACATCAAGTGTATCATATGCCA
AGTACGCCCCCTATTGACGTCAATGACGGTAAATGGCCCGCCTGGCATTATGCCCAGTACATGACCTTAT
GGGACTTTCCTACTTGGCAGTACATCTACGTATTAGTCATCGCTATTACCATGGTGATGCGGTTTTGGCA
GTACATCAATGGGCGTGGATAGCGGTTTGACTCACGGGGATTTCCAAGTCTCCACCCCATTGACGTCAAT
GGGAGTTTGTTTTGGCACCAAAATCAACGGGACTTTCCAAAATGTCGTAACAACTCCGCCCCATTGACGC
AAATGGGCGGTAGGCGTGTACGGTGGGAGGTCTATATAAGCAGAGCTCGTTTAGTGAACCGTCAGATCGC
CTGGAGACGCCATCCACGCTGTTTTGACCTCCATAGAAGACCGAGCTCGGATCCAGTACCCTTCACCATG
GCCGTGGAAAAGACCAACAGCAGCAGCTCCCTGGCCGAAGTGATCGACAGAATCCTGGACAAGGGCATCG
TGATCGACGCCTGGGTGCGCGTGTCCCTCGTGGGAATTGAGCTGCTGGCCATCGAGGCCCGGATCGTGAT
TGCCAGCGTGGAAACCTACCTGAAGTACGCCGAGGCCGTGGGCCTGACACAGAGTGCTGCTGTGCCTGCT
TGATTACCATG
[1005 nt withheld, positions 1972-2976]
GGAGCGCCAGGTTCCGGGGCTACTAACTTCAGCCTCCTTAAACAGGCTGGCGATGTGGAAGAAAATCCCG
GACCAGTGCTGCCCACCAGACCCCAGACCAACAGCAGCCGGACCATCAACACCAGCACCCAGGGCAGCAC
CCTGGCCGACATCCTGGAAAGAGTGCTGGACAAGGGCATCGTGATCGCCGGGGACATCAGCATCTCTATC
GCCAGCACCGAGCTGGTGCACATCCGGATCAGACTGCTGATCTCCAGCGTGGACAAGGCCAAAGAGATGG
GCATCAACTGGTGGGAGAGCGACCCCTACCTGAGCACCAAGGCCCAGAGACTGGTGGAAGAGAACCAGCA
GCTCCAGCACAGACTGGAAAGCCTGGAAGCCAAGCTGAACAGCCTGACCAGCAGCAGCGTGAAAGAGGAA
ATCCCCCTGGCCGCCGACGTGAAGGACGACCTGTATCAGACCAGCGCCAAGATCCCCAGCCCCGTGGATA
CCCCTATCGAGGTGCTGGACTTCCAGGCCCAGTCTAGCGGCGGCACACCCCCTTACGTGAACACCTCTAT
GGAAATACTGGATTTTCAGGCTCAGACCTCCGCCGAGAGCAGCAGCCCTGTGGGCTCTACCGTGGAAATA
CTGGACTTCCAGGCACAGACAAGCGAGGAATCCAGCTCCCCCGTGGTGTCCACAGTGGAAATACTGGATT
TCCAGGCCCAGACTTCTGAAGAGTCCAGCTCTCCAGTGGGAAGCACTGTGGAAATACTGGACTTTCAGGC
CCAGACCAGTGAAGAGATCCCCAGCTCTGTGGACCCCGCCATCGATGTGGGTGCCCCGGGATCTGGCGCA
ACAAATTTTAGTCTCCTCAAGCAGGCAGGAGATGTCGAGGAAAACCCTGGACCCGTGGTGTGCACCCCTG
CCGAGAACTTCAACAACAGCCTGACAATCGCCAGCAAGCCCAAGAACGAGGCCGGACTGGCTCCTCTGCT
GCTGACCGTGCTGGAACTCGTGCGGCAGCTGATGGAAGCCCAAGTGATCCGGCGGATGGAAGAGGACCTG
CTGAGCGAGCCCGACCTGGAAAGAGCCGCCGATAGCCTCCAGAAGCTGGAAGAACAGATCCTGCACCTGT
GCGAGATGTTCGAGGTGGACCCCGCCGACCTGAACATCAACCTGGGCGAGATCGGCACCCTGCTGCCTAG
CAGCGGCAGCTACTATCCTGGCCAGCCAAGCAGCAGACCCTCTGTGCTGGAACTGCTGGACCGGCTGCTG
AACACCGGCATCGTGGTGGACGGCGAGATTGACCTGGGAATCGCCCAGATCGACCTGATCCACGCCAAGC
TGAGACTGGTGCTGACCTCCAAGCCCATCGGGGCACCTGGCTCAGGAGCGACCAACTTCTCATTGCTCAA
ACAAGCCGGAGATGTTGAGGAGAATCCAGGCCCTGTGAGCATCCCCCTGTACCTGTACGGCATCTTCCCC
AACACCATCCCCGAGACACTGGAACTGGAAGGCCTGGACAAGCAGCCCGTGCACAGCCAGGTGGTGGACG
AGTTCTGCTTCCTGTACAGCGAGGCCCGGCAGGAAAAGTACCTGGCCAGCAGACGGAACCTGCTGACCCA
CGAGAAGGTGCTGGAACAGACCATGCACGCCGGCTTCAGAGTGCTGCTGCCCCTGAGATTTGGCCTGGTC
GTGAAGGACTGGGAGACAATCATGAGCCAGCTGATCAACCCCCACAAGGACCAGCTGAACCAGCTGTTCC
AGAAGCTGGCCGGCAAGCGGGAAGTGTCCATCAAGATTTTCTGGGACGCCAAGGCCGAGCTTCAGACCAT
GATGGAAAGCCACCAGGACCTGAAGCAGCAGCGGGACAACATGGAAGGCAAGAAACTGAGCATGGAAGAA
GTGATCCAGATCGGGCAGCTGATCGAGATCAACCTGCTGGCCCGGAAGCAGGCCGTGATCGAGGTGTTCA
GCCAGGAACTGAACCCCTTCGCCCAGGAAATCGTGGTGTCCGACCCCATGACCGAGGAAATGATCTACAA
CGCCGCCTTCCTGATCCCCTGGGAGAGCGAGAGCGAGTTCAGCGAGCGGGTGGAAGTGATCGACCAGAAG
TTCGGCGACCGGCTGCGGATCAGATACAACAACTTCACCGCCCCCTACACCTTTGCCCAGCTGGACTCTG
GCGCTCCCGGGTCAGGTGCCACTAATTTTTCATTGTTGAAGCAAGCTGGGGATGTTGAAGAGAACCCAGG
GCCTGTGCTGACCAAACTCCTGCTGCTGCCCATCATGGGACCCCTGAATGGCGTCGTGTGGATCGCCGAG
CAGATCCAGGAACGGACCAACACCGAGTTCGACGCCCAGGAAAACCTGCACAAACAGCTGCTGAGCCTCC
AGCTGAGCTTCGACATCGGCGAGATCGGAGAGGAAGAGTTCGAGATTCAGGAAGAGGAAATCCTGCTGAA
GATCCAGGCCCTGGAAGAAGAGGCCCGGCTGGAACTGGAAGCCGAGCAGGAAGAAGCCAGACTGGAACTG
GAAGCTGAACAGGAAGATTTCGAGTACCCACCACAGTTCACCGCCGAAGTGAACAAGGATCAGCATCTGG
TGCTGCTGCCCGGTGCCCCGGGATCTGGCGCTACTAACTTCAGCCTCCTTAAACAGGCTGGCGATGTGGA
AGAAAATCCCGGACCAGTGGAACTGGAAAACCTGTACACCTACGCCTTTCTGGAAATCCCCAGCAGCCCC
CTGATCCTGCCTCAGGGCGCTGCTAATCAGGTGGTGCTGATCAACGGCACCGAGCTGGCCGCCATCGTGG
AACCTGGCATCTTCCTGGAATCCTTCCAGAACAACGACGAGAAGATCATCCAGATGGCCCTGAGCCACGA
CAGAGTGATCTGCGAGCTGTTCCAGCAGATCACCGTGCTGCCCCTGAGATTCGGCACCTACTTCACCAGC
ACCAACAACCTGCTGAACCACCTGAAGTCCCACGAGAAAGAGTACCAGAACAAGCTGGAAAAGATCAACG
GGAAGAACGAGTTCACCCTGAAGCTGATCCCCCGGATGATCGAGGAAATCGTGCCCTCTGAGGGCGGAGG
CAAGGACTACTTCCTGGCCAAGAAGCAGCGCTACCAGAATCAGAACAACTTCTCTATCGCCCAGGCCGCC
GAGAAGCAGAACCTGATCGACCTGATCACCAAAGTGAACCAGCTGCCCGTGGTGGTGCAGGAACAGGAAG
AACAGATCCAAATCTACCTGCTGGTGTCCTGCCAGGATAAGACCCTGCTGCTGGAACAGTTCCTGACCTG
GCAGAAAGCCTGCCCCAAGTGGGATCTGCTGCTGGGCGACTGCCTGCCCCCCTACCACTTTATCGGAGCG
CCAGGTTCCGGGGCAACAAATTTTAGTCTCCTCAAGCAGGCAGGAGATGTCGAGGAAAACCCTGGACCCG
TGGTGTCCAAGGGCGAGGAACTGTTCACCGGCGTGGTGCCCATCCTGGTGGAACTGGATGGCGACGTGAA
CGGCCACAAGTTCAGCGTGTCCGGCGAGGGCGAAGGCGACGCCACATACGGAAAGCTGACCCTGAAGTTC
ATCTGCACCACCGGCAAGCTGCCCGTGCCTTGGCCTACCCTCGTGACCACACTGACCTACGGCGTGCAGT
GCTTCGCCAGATACCCCGACCACATGAAGCAGCACGATTTCTTCAAGAGCGCCATGCCCGAGGGCTACGT
GCAGGAACGGACCATCTTCTTCAAGGACGACGGCAACTACAAGACAAGAGCCGAAGTGAAGTTCGAGGGC
GACACCCTCGTGAACCGGATCGAGCTGAAGGGCATCGACTTCAAAGAGGATGGCAACATCCTGGGCCACA
AGCTGGAGTACAACTACAACAGCCACAAGGTGTACATCACCGCCGACAAGCAGAAAAACGGCATCAAAGT
GAACTTCAAGACCCGGCACAACATCGAGGACGGCAGCGTGCAGCTGGCCGACCACTACCAGCAGAACACC
CCCATCGGAGATGGCCCCGTGCTGCTGCCCGACAACCACTACCTGAGCACACAAAGCGCCCTGAGCAAGG
ACCCCAACGAGAAGCGGGACCACATGGTGCTGCTGGAATTTGTGACCGCCGCTGGCATCACCCTGGGCAT
GGACGAGCTGTACAAGTGATAATACTAAATCGCACTGTCGGCGTCCCCCCCTAACGTTACTGGCCGAAGC
CGCTTGGAATAAGGCCGGTGTGCGTTTGTCTATATGTTATTTTCCACCATATTGCCGTCTTTTGGCAATG
TGAGGGCCCGGAAACCTGGCCCTGTCTTCTTGACGAGCATTCCTAGGGGTCTTTCCCCTCTCGCCAAAGG
AATGCAAGGTCTGTTGAATGTCGTGAAGGAAGCAGTTCCTCTGGAAGCTTCTTGAAGACAAACAACGTCT
GTAGCGACCCTTTGCAGGCAGCGGAACCCCCCACCTGGCGACAGGTGCCTCTGCGGCCAAAAGCCACGTG
TATAAGATACACCTGCAAAGGCGGCACAACCCCAGTGCCACGTTGTGAGTTGGATAGTTGTGGAAAGAGT
CAAATGGCTCTCCTCAAGCGTATTCAACAAGGGGCTGAAGGATGCCCAGAAGGTACCCCATTGTATGGGA
TCTGATCTGGGGCCTCGGTGCACATGCTTTACATGTGTTTAGTCGAGGTTAAAAAACGTCTAGGCCCCCC
GAACCACGGGGACGTGGTTTTCCTTTGAAAAACACGATGATAATATGGCCACAACCATGGTGAGCAAGGG
CGAGGAGGATAACATGGCCATCATCAAGGAGTTCATGCGCTTCAAGGTGCACATGGAGGGCTCCGTGAAC
GGCCACGAGTTCGAGATCGAGGGCGAGGGCGAGGGCCGCCCCTACGAGGGCACCCAGACCGCCAAGCTGA
AGGTGACCAAGGGCGGCCCCCTGCCCTTCGCCTGGGACATCCTGTCCCCTCAGTTCATGTACGGCTCCAA
GGCCTACGTGAAGCACCCCGCCGACATCCCCGACTACTTGAAGCTGTCCTTCCCCGAGGGCTTCAAGTGG
GAGCGCGTGATGAACTTCGAGGACGGCGGCGTGGTGACCGTGACCCAGGACTCCTCCCTGCAGGACGGCG
AGTTCATCTACAAGGTGAAGCTGCGCGGCACCAACTTCCCCTCCGACGGCCCCGTAATGCAGAAGAAGAC
CATGGGCTGGGAGGCCTCCTCCGAGCGGATGTACCCCGAGGACGGCGCCCTGAAGGGCGAGATCAAGCAG
AGGCTGAAGCTGAAGGACGGCGGCCACTACGACGCTGAGGTCAAGACCACCTACAAGGCCAAGAAGCCCG
TGCAGCTGCCCGGCGCCTACAACGTCAACATCAAGTTGGACATCACCTCCCACAACGAGGACTACACCAT
CGTGGAACAGTACGAACGCGCCGAGGGCCGCCACTCCACCGGCGGCATGGATGAGCTGTACAAGTGAAGG
ATCCCTCGAGGGGCCCAAGCTTACGCGTGCATGCGACGTCATAGCTCTCTCCCTATAGTGAGTCGTATTA
TAAGCTAGCTTGGGATCTTTGTGAAGGAACCTTACTTCTGTGGTGTGACATAATTGGACAAACTACCTAC
AGAGATTTAAAGCTCTAAGGTAAATATAAAATTTTTAAGTGTATAATGTGTTAAACTAGCTGCATATGCT
TGCTGCTTGAGAGTTTTGCTTACTGAGTATGATTTATGAAAATATTATACACAGGAGCTAGTGATTATAA
TTGTTTGTGTATTTTAGATTCACAGTCCCAAGGCTCATTTCAGGCCCCTCAGTCCTCACAGTCTGTTCAT
GATCATAATCAGCCATACCACATTTGTAGAGGTTTTACTTGCTTTAAAAAACCTCCCACACCTCCCCCTG
AACCTGAAACATAAAATGAATGCAATTGTTGTTGTTCGTGGCTGAATCAACCTCTGGATTACAAAATTTG
TGAAAGATTGACTGGTATTCTTAACTATGTTGCTCCTTTTACGCTATGTGGATACGCTGCTTTAATGCCT
TTGTATCATGCTATTGCTTCCCGTATGGCTTTCATTTTCTCCTCCTTGTATAAATCCTGGTTGCTGTCTC
TTTATGAGGAGTTGTGGCCCGTTGTCAGGCAACGTGGCGTGGTGTGCACTGTGTTTGCTGACGCAACCCC
CACTGGTTGGGGCATTGCCACCACCTGTCAGCTCCTTTCCGGGACTTTCGCTTTCCCCCTCCCTATTGCC
ACGGCGGAACTCATCGCCGCCTGCCTTGCCCGCTGCTGGACAGGGGCTCGGCTGTTGGGCACTGACAATT
CCGTGGTGTTGTCGGGGAAATCATCGTCCTTTCCTTGGCTGCTCGCCTGTGTTGCCACCTGGATTCTGCG
CGGGACGTCCTTCTGCTACGTCCCTTCGGCCCTCAATCCAGCGGACCTTCCTTCCCGCGGCCTGCTGCCG
GCTCTGCGGCCTCTTCCGCGTCTTCGCCTTCGCCCTCAGACGAGTCGGATCTCCCTTTGGGCCGCCTCCC
CGCCAGAGACAATTAACTTCGCGGGTGGCATCCCTGTGACCCCTCCCCAGTGCCTCTCCTGGCCCTGGAA
GTTGCCACTCCAGTGCCCACCAGCCTTGTCCTAATAAAATTAAGTTGCATCATTTTGTCTGACTAGGTGT
CCTTCTATAATATTATGGGGTGGAGGGGGGTGGTATGGAGCAAGGGGCAAGTTGGGAAGACAACCTGTAG
GGCCTGCGGGGTCTATTGGGAACCAAGCTGGAGTGCAGTGGCACAATCTTGGCTCACTGCAATCTCCGCC
TCCTGGGTTCAAGCGATTCTCCTGCCTCAGCCTCCCGAGTTGTTGGGATTCCAGGCATGCATGACCAGGC
TCAGCTAATTTTTGTTTTTTTGGTAGAGACGGGGTTTCACCATATTGGCCAGGCTGGTCTCCAACTCCTA
ATCTCAGGTGATCTACCCACCTTGGCCTCCCAAATTGCTGGGATTACAGGCGTGAACCACTGCTCCCTTC
CCTGTCCTTGAAGTTCTCAGATCCTGCATTAATGAATCGGCCAACGCGCGGGGAGAGGCGGTTTGCGTAT
TGGCTGGCGTAATAGCGAAGAGGCCCGCACCGATCGCCCTTCCCAACAGTTGCGCAGCCTGAATGGCGAA
TGGG
[124 nt withheld, positions 10121-10244]
C
[91 nt withheld, positions 10246-10336]
A
[49 nt withheld, positions 10338-10386]
CCTTTGACGTTGGAGTCCACGTTCTT
[37 nt withheld, positions 10413-10449]
ACCCTATCTCGGTCTATTCTTTTGATTTATAAGGGATTTTGCCGATTTCGGCCTATTGGTTAAAAAATGA
GCTGATTTAACAAAAATTTAACGCGAATTTTAACAAAATATTAACGCTTACAATTTAGGTGGCACTTTTC
GGGGAAATGTGCGCGGAACCCCTATTTGTTTATTTTTCTAAATACATTCAAATATGTATCCGCTCATGCC
AGGTCTTGGACTGGTGAGAACGGCTTGCTCGGCAGCTTCGATGTGTGCTGGAGGGAGAATAAAGGTCTAA
GATGTGCGATAGAGGGAAGTCGCATTGAATTATGTGCTGTGTAGGGATCGCTGGTATCAAATATGTGTGC
CCACCCCTGGCATGAGACAATAACCCTGATAAATGCTTCAATAATATTGAAAAAGGAAGAGTATGAGTAT
TCAACATTTCCGTGTCGCCCTTATTCCCTTTTTTGCGGCATTTTGCCTTCCTGTTTTTGCTCACCCAGAA
ACGCTGGTGAAAGTAAAAGATGCTGAAGATCAGTTGGGTGCACGAGTGGGTTACATCGAACTGGATCTCA
ACAGCGGTAAGATCCTTGAGAGTTTTCGCCCCGAAGAACGTTTTCCAATGATGAGCACTTTTAAAGTTCT
GCTATGTGGCGCGGTATTATCCCGTATTGACGCCGGGCAAGAGCAACTCGGTCGCCGCATACACTATTCT
CAGAATGACTTGGTTGAGTACTCACCAGTCACAGAAAAGCATCTTACGGATGGCATGACAGTAAGAGAAT
TATGCAGTGCTGCCATAACCATGAGTGATAACACTGCGGCCAACTTACTTCTGACAACGATCGGAGGACC
GAAGGAGCTAACCGCTTTTTTGCACAACATGGGGGATCATGTAACTCGCCTTGATCGTTGGGAACCGGAG
CTGAATGAAGCCATACCAAACGACGAGCGTGACACCACGATGCCTGTAGCAATGGCAACAACGTTGCGCA
AACTATTAACTGGCGAACTACTTACTCTAGCTTCCCGGCAACAATTAATAGACTGGATGGAGGCGGATAA
AGTTGCAGGACCACTTCTGCGCTCGGCCCTTCCGGCTGGCTGGTTTATTGCTGATAAATCTGGAGCCGGT
GAGCGTGGGTCTCGCGGTATCATTGCAGTACTGGGGCCAGATGGTAAGCCCTCCCGTATCGTAGTTATCT
ACACGACGGGGAGTCAGGCAACTATGGATGAACGAAATAGACAGATCGCTGAGATAGGTGCCTCACTGAT
TAAGCATTGGTAACTGTCAGACCAAGTTTACTCATATATACTTTAGATTGATTTAAAACTTCATTTTTAA
TTTAAAAGGATCTAGGTGAAGATCCTTTTTGATAATCTCATGCCATAACTTCGTATAATGTATGCTATAC
GAAGTTATGGCATGACCAAAATCCCTTAACGTGAGTTTTCGTTCCACTGAGCGTCAGACCCCGTAGAAAA
GATCAAAGGATCTTC
Features (pLannotate 1.2.2; 29 found; start..end, strand, type, name):
      1..589     +  rep_origin     ori: high-copy-number ColE1/pMB1/pBR322/pUC origin of replication
    665..785     +  rep_origin     RSF ori (fragment): Plasmids containing the RSF 1030 origin of replication can be propagated in E. coli cells that contain additional plasmids with compatible origins.
    787..840     +  CDS            lacI (fragment): lac repressor; lacI; The lac repressor binds to the lac operator to inhibit transcription in E. coli. This inhibition can be relieved by adding lactose or isopropyl-β-D-thiogalactopyranoside (IPTG).
    856..953     -  promoter       AmpR promoter: bla
   1066..1096    +  promoter       lac UV5 promoter: E. coli lac promoter with an "up" mutation
   1100..1122    +  protein_bind   lac operator (fragment): The lac repressor binds to the lac operator to inhibit transcription in E. coli. This inhibition can be relieved by adding lactose or isopropyl-β-D-thiogalactopyranoside (IPTG). lac repressor encoded by lacI
   1150..1453    +  enhancer       CMV enhancer: human cytomegalovirus immediate early enhancer
   1454..1657    +  promoter       CMV promoter: human cytomegalovirus (CMV) immediate early promoter
   1748..1960    +  CDS            gvpA: GVPA_DOLFA - Experimental evidence at protein level: Swiss-Prot protein existence level 1. Gas vesicles are small, hollow, gas filled protein structures that are found in several microbial planktonic microorganisms. They allow the positioning of the organism at the favorable depth for growth. GvpA type proteins form the essential core of the structure. From Dolichospermum flosaquae (Anabaena flos-aquae).
   1975..2976    +  CDS            gvpN (sequence withheld): GVPN_DOLFA - Protein inferred from homology: Swiss-Prot protein existence level 3. From Dolichospermum flosaquae (Anabaena flos-aquae).
   3049..3429    +  CDS            gvpJ (fragment): GVPJ_NOSS1 - Protein inferred from homology: Swiss-Prot protein existence level 3. Gas vesicles are small, hollow, gas filled protein structures that are found in several microbial planktonic microorganisms. They allow the positioning of the organism at the favorable depth for growth. This protein could be important for the shape determination of the gas vesicle. From Nostoc sp. (strain PCC 7120 / SAG 25.82 / UTEX 2576).
   3874..4335    +  CDS            gvpK: GVPK_DOLFA - Protein predicted: Swiss-Prot protein existence level 4. May play a structural or regulatory role in gas vesicle synthesis. From Dolichospermum flosaquae (Anabaena flos-aquae).
   4414..5145    +  CDS            gvpFL: GVPL_DOLFA - Protein predicted: Swiss-Prot protein existence level 4. May play a structural or regulatory role in gas vesicle synthesis. From Dolichospermum flosaquae (Anabaena flos-aquae).
   6409..7122    +  CDS            Emerald: Emerald is a basic (constitutively fluorescent) green fluorescent protein published in 1998, derived from Aequorea victoria. It is reported to be a very rapidly-maturing weak dimer.
   7160..7711    +  misc_feature   IRES: internal ribosome entry site (IRES) of the encephalomyocarditis virus (EMCV)
   7723..8430    +  CDS            mCherry: mCherry is a basic (constitutively fluorescent) red fluorescent protein published in 2004, derived from Discosoma sp.. It is reported to be a very rapidly-maturing monomer with low acid sensitivity.
   8488..8506    -  promoter       T7 promoter: promoter for bacteriophage T7 RNA polymerase
   8520..8634    +  intron         large T intron (fragment): SV40 (simian virus 40) large T antigen intron
   8708..8733    +  intron         small t intron (fragment): SV40 (simian virus 40) small t antigen intron
   8733..8870    +  CDS            large T antigen (fragment): large T antigen from SV40 (simian virus 40)
   8901..9489    +  misc_feature   WPRE: woodchuck hepatitis virus posttranscriptional regulatory element
   9509..9985    +  polyA_signal   hGH poly(A) signal: human growth hormone polyadenylation signal
  10000..10049   -  CDS            lacI (fragment): lac repressor; lacI; The lac repressor binds to the lac operator to inhibit transcription in E. coli. This inhibition can be relieved by adding lactose or isopropyl-β-D-thiogalactopyranoside (IPTG).
  10049..10116   +  CDS            lacZα (fragment): LacZα fragment of β-galactosidase; lacZ fragment
  10121..10575   +  rep_origin     f1 ori (sequence partly withheld): f1 bacteriophage origin of replication; arrow indicates direction of (+) strand synthesis
  10601..10657   +  promoter       AmpR promoter (fragment): bla
  10810..10861   +  promoter       AmpR promoter (fragment): bla
  10862..11722   +  CDS            AmpR: β-lactamase; bla; confers resistance to ampicillin, carbenicillin, and related antibiotics
  11824..11857   -  protein_bind   loxP: Cre-mediated recombination occurs in the 8-bp core sequence (GCATACAT). Cre recombinase
