[The description below was written by a language model from this plasmid's Addgene catalogue record and pLannotate feature annotations shown in this document.]
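Description:
pCMV-SEMPER-mARG_ACC-gvpA_ACC-gvpNJKFGW-EmGFP_IRES-mCherry is an approximately 11.9 kb mammalian expression plasmid built on a CMV Sport backbone. It is designed to produce gas vesicles in mammalian cells from mammalian acoustic reporter genes (mARGs) derived from Anabaena flos-aquae. It replicates in E. coli through a high-copy ColE1/pUC-type origin and is selected with ampicillin via the β-lactamase gene. An f1 origin is also present. The short lacI, lacZα, RSF ori, lac promoter/operator and T7 promoter matches, and a single loxP site near AmpR, look like backbone remnants and have no stated role.

The payload is a single polycistronic transcription unit driven by the CMV enhancer and immediate-early promoter. The first open reading frame encodes gvpA, the major structural protein of the gas vesicle shell. It is followed by a second block containing the accessory genes gvpN, J, K, F, G and W and ending in Emerald GFP (EmGFP). The annotation detects gvpN, gvpJ, gvpK, a gvpF/L-type gene and Emerald, but leaves the region where gvpG and gvpW would lie unlabelled, and it does not show how the proteins within this block are joined or separated. According to the associated publication title, SEMPER stands for stoichiometric expression of mRNA polycistrons by eukaryotic ribosomes, a compact way to set expression ratios between genes. The "ACC" labels before gvpA and gvpN presumably denote the sequence context placed ahead of each start codon, though the record does not define them. Downstream, an EMCV IRES drives mCherry as a second fluorescent reporter. The transcript ends with SV40 intron fragments, a WPRE to enhance expression and the human growth hormone polyadenylation signal. The plasmid is intended for gas vesicle expression in mammalian cells from one compact transcript, with green and red fluorescence available as expression readouts.
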