Addgene plasmid #221080: pCMV-SEMPER-mARG_ACC-gvpA_ACC-gvpNJKFGW-EmGFP_IRES-mCherry
Purpose: SEMPER plasmid for expression of gas vesicles using mammalian acoustic reporter genes (mARGs)
Depositing lab: Mikhail Shapiro. Depositing organization: California Institute of Technology. Publication: SEMPER: Stoichiometric expression of mRNA polycistrons by eukaryotic ribosomes for compact, ratio-tunable multi-gene expression. Duan M, Dev I, Lu A, Ayrapetyan G, You MY, Shapiro MG. Cell Syst. 2024 Jul 17;15(7):597-609.e4. doi: 10.1016/j.cels.2024.06.001. Epub 2024 Jul 5. PubMed 38971149.
Backbone
  Vector backbone: CMV Sport
  Vector type: Mammalian Expression
Growth in bacteria
  Bacterial resistance: Ampicillin, 100 μg/mL
  Growth temperature: 37°C
  Growth strain: NEB Stable
  Copy number: High Copy
Gene/Insert
  Gene/Insert name: ACC-gvpA_ACC-gvpNJKFGW-EmGFP_IRES-mCherry
  Species: Anabaena flos-aquae
  Promoter: CMV
  Cloning method: Gibson Cloning
Terms and licenses: Academic/Nonprofit Terms; Industry Terms: Not Available to Industry
Depositor comments: This is a polycistronic expression insert. Please visit https://doi.org/10.1101/2023.05.26.541240 for bioRxiv preprint.
How to cite: pCMV-SEMPER-mARG_ACC-gvpA_ACC-gvpNJKFGW-EmGFP_IRES-mCherry was a gift from Mikhail Shapiro (Addgene plasmid # 221080 ; http://n2t.net/addgene:221080 ; RRID:Addgene_221080)
